Addgene plasmid #218919: CRY2olig-GR
Purpose: Expression of CRY2olig-mCherry fused to a codon-optimised poly-GR sequence
Depositing lab: Tatyana Shelkovnikova. Publication: C9orf72 poly-PR forms anisotropic condensates causative of nuclear TDP-43 pathology. Hodgson RE, Rayment JA, Huang WP, Sanchez Avila A, Ellis BCS, Lin YH, Soni N, Hautbergue GM, Shelkovnikova TA. iScience. 2024 Sep 14;27(10):110937. doi: 10.1016/j.isci.2024.110937. eCollection 2024 Oct 18. PubMed 39391721.
Backbone
  Vector backbone: CRY2olig-mCherry #60032
  Backbone size w/o insert (bp): 6188
  Vector type: Mammalian Expression
Growth in bacteria
  Bacterial resistance: Kanamycin, 50 μg/mL
  Growth temperature: 37°C
  Growth strain: DH5alpha
  Copy number: High Copy
Gene/Insert
  Gene/Insert name: CRY2olig-mCherry tagged poly-GR
  Species: H. sapiens (human)
  Mutation: wild-type
  Promoter: CMV
  Cloning method: Restriction Enzyme; 5′ cloning site BsrGI (unknown if destroyed); 3′ cloning site NotI (unknown if destroyed)
  Sequencing primers: 5′ CMV; 3′ SV40pA-R
Terms and licenses: Academic/Nonprofit Terms; Industry Terms: Not Available to Industry
How to cite: CRY2olig-GR was a gift from Tatyana Shelkovnikova (Addgene plasmid # 218919 ; http://n2t.net/addgene:218919 ; RRID:Addgene_218919)
