[The description below was written by a language model from this plasmid's Addgene catalogue record and pLannotate feature annotations shown in this document.]
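Description:
CRY2olig-GR is a mammalian expression plasmid built on the CRY2olig-mCherry backbone, carrying a fusion of a light-responsive clustering module, a red fluorescent protein and a poly-GR dipeptide repeat. It is propagated in E. coli from a high-copy ColE1/pUC-type origin and selected with kanamycin. The single NeoR/KanR (Tn5 aminoglycoside phosphotransferase) gene sits behind both a bacterial bla-type promoter and the SV40 enhancer/early promoter and ends in an HSV TK polyadenylation signal, so it could also support G418 selection in mammalian cells. An f1 origin is also present.

The expression cassette is driven by the CMV immediate-early enhancer and promoter and terminated by an SV40 poly(A) signal. It encodes the photolyase homology region of Arabidopsis cryptochrome 2, which the construct name and stated purpose identify as the CRY2olig variant, known for enhanced blue-light-induced oligomerisation. The annotation labels it only as CRY2PHR and the record does not list the defining mutation. This is joined through a short linker to mCherry. The codon-optimised poly-GR sequence was cloned downstream of mCherry between BsrGI and NotI sites. It is not annotated as a feature, but the unannotated stretch between mCherry and the SV40-derived 3′ region is where it would lie, and the repeat length is not given.

The fusion should allow blue light to trigger clustering of mCherry-labelled poly-GR in living cells, with red fluorescence reporting its localisation and assembly. The associated publication concerns C9orf72 dipeptide repeat condensates and nuclear TDP-43 pathology, which suggests use in optogenetic modelling of arginine-rich dipeptide repeat behaviour.
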