Features (pLannotate 1.2.2; 16 found; start..end, strand, type, name):
     87..444     +  promoter       SV40 promoter: SV40 enhancer and early promoter
    479..1273    +  CDS            NeoR/KanR: aminoglycoside phosphotransferase from Tn5; aph(3')-II (or nptII); confers resistance to neomycin, kanamycin, and G418 (Geneticin®)
   1294..1446    +  CDS            ble (fragment): BLE_KLEPN - Experimental evidence at protein level: Swiss-Prot protein existence level 1. Binding protein with a strong affinity to the bleomycin family of antibiotics. Binds to CL990; an antimitotic-antibiotic compound. From Klebsiella pneumoniae.
   1505..1552    +  polyA_signal   HSV TK poly(A) signal: herpes simplex virus thymidine kinase polyadenylation signal (Cole and Stacy, 1985)
   1643..1659    -  polyA_signal   bGH poly(A) signal (fragment): bovine growth hormone polyadenylation signal
   1881..2469    +  rep_origin     ori: high-copy-number ColE1/pMB1/pBR322/pUC origin of replication
   2644..2947    +  enhancer       CMV enhancer: human cytomegalovirus immediate early enhancer
   2948..3151    +  promoter       CMV promoter: human cytomegalovirus (CMV) immediate early promoter
   3174..3201    +  misc_feature   MCS (fragment): multiple cloning site
   3208..4701    +  CDS            CRY2PHR: N-terminal photolyase homology region of Arabidopsis thaliana cryptochrome 2 binds to CIB1 upon exposure to blue light (Kennedy et al., 2010)
   4702..4718    +  misc_feature   MCS (fragment): multiple cloning site
   4726..5433    +  CDS            mCherry: mCherry is a basic (constitutively fluorescent) red fluorescent protein published in 2004, derived from Discosoma sp.. It is reported to be a very rapidly-maturing monomer with low acid sensitivity.
   5671..5754    +  CDS            large T antigen (fragment): large T antigen from SV40 (simian virus 40)
   5777..5898    +  polyA_signal   SV40 poly(A) signal: SV40 polyadenylation signal
   5932..6360    -  rep_origin     f1 ori (sequence partly withheld): f1 bacteriophage origin of replication; arrow indicates direction of (+) strand synthesis
   6387..85      +  promoter       AmpR promoter (across the origin): bla
>Addgene plasmid #218919 | CRY2olig-GR | addgene full sequence | sequence record 442209 | Addgene NGS Result
ATTTTTCTAAATACATTCAAATATGTATCCGCTCATGAGACAATAACCCTGATAAATGCTTCAATAATAT
TGAAAAAGGAAGAGTCCTGAGGCGGAAAGAACCAGCTGTGGAATGTGTGTCAGTTAGGGTGTGGAAAGTC
CCCAGGCTCCCCAGCAGGCAGAAGTATGCAAAGCATGCATCTCAATTAGTCAGCAACCAGGTGTGGAAAG
TCCCCAGGCTCCCCAGCAGGCAGAAGTATGCAAAGCATGCATCTCAATTAGTCAGCAACCATAGTCCCGC
CCCTAACTCCGCCCATCCCGCCCCTAACTCCGCCCAGTTCCGCCCATTCTCCGCCCCATGGCTGACTAAT
TTTTTTTATTTATGCAGAGGCCGAGGCCGCCTCGGCCTCTGAGCTATTCCAGAAGTAGTGAGGAGGCTTT
TTTGGAGGCCTAGGCTTTTGCAAAGATCGATCAAGAGACAGGATGAGGATCGTTTCGCATGATTGAACAA
GATGGATTGCACGCAGGTTCTCCGGCCGCTTGGGTGGAGAGGCTATTCGGCTATGACTGGGCACAACAGA
CAATCGGCTGCTCTGATGCCGCCGTGTTCCGGCTGTCAGCGCAGGGGCGCCCGGTTCTTTTTGTCAAGAC
CGACCTGTCCGGTGCCCTGAATGAACTGCAAGACGAGGCAGCGCGGCTATCGTGGCTGGCCACGACGGGC
GTTCCTTGCGCAGCTGTGCTCGACGTTGTCACTGAAGCGGGAAGGGACTGGCTGCTATTGGGCGAAGTGC
CGGGGCAGGATCTCCTGTCATCTCACCTTGCTCCTGCCGAGAAAGTATCCATCATGGCTGATGCAATGCG
GCGGCTGCATACGCTTGATCCGGCTACCTGCCCATTCGACCACCAAGCGAAACATCGCATCGAGCGAGCA
CGTACTCGGATGGAAGCCGGTCTTGTCGATCAGGATGATCTGGACGAAGAGCATCAGGGGCTCGCGCCAG
CCGAACTGTTCGCCAGGCTCAAGGCGAGCATGCCCGACGGCGAGGATCTCGTCGTGACCCATGGCGATGC
CTGCTTGCCGAATATCATGGTGGAAAATGGCCGCTTTTCTGGATTCATCGACTGTGGCCGGCTGGGTGTG
GCGGACCGCTATCAGGACATAGCGTTGGCTACCCGTGATATTGCTGAAGAGCTTGGCGGCGAATGGGCTG
ACCGCTTCCTCGTGCTTTACGGTATCGCCGCTCCCGATTCGCAGCGCATCGCCTTCTATCGCCTTCTTGA
CGAGTTCTTCTGAGCGGGACTCTGGGGTTCGAAATGACCGACCAAGCGACGCCCAACCTGCCATCACGAG
ATTTCGATTCCACCGCCGCCTTCTATGAAAGGTTGGGCTTCGGAATCGTTTTCCGGGACGCCGGCTGGAT
GATCCTCCAGCGCGGGGATCTCATGCTGGAGTTCTTCGCCCACCCTAGGGGGAGGCTAACTGAAACACGG
AAGGAGACAATACCGGAAGGAACCCGCGCTATGACGGCAATAAAAAGACAGAATAAAACGCACGGTGTTG
GGTCGTTTGTTCATAAACGCGGGGTTCGGTCCCAGGGCTGGCACTCTGTCGATACCCCACCGAGACCCCA
TTGGGGCCAATACGCCCGCGTTTCTTCCTTTTCCCCACCCCACCCCCCAAGTTCGGGTGAAGGCCCAGGG
CTCGCAGCCAACGTCGGGGCGGCAGGCCCTGCCATAGCCTCAGGTTACTCATATATACTTTAGATTGATT
TAAAACTTCATTTTTAATTTAAAAGGATCTAGGTGAAGATCCTTTTTGATAATCTCATGACCAAAATCCC
TTAACGTGAGTTTTCGTTCCACTGAGCGTCAGACCCCGTAGAAAAGATCAAAGGATCTTCTTGAGATCCT
TTTTTTCTGCGCGTAATCTGCTGCTTGCAAACAAAAAAACCACCGCTACCAGCGGTGGTTTGTTTGCCGG
ATCAAGAGCTACCAACTCTTTTTCCGAAGGTAACTGGCTTCAGCAGAGCGCAGATACCAAATACTGTTCT
TCTAGTGTAGCCGTAGTTAGGCCACCACTTCAAGAACTCTGTAGCACCGCCTACATACCTCGCTCTGCTA
ATCCTGTTACCAGTGGCTGCTGCCAGTGGCGATAAGTCGTGTCTTACCGGGTTGGACTCAAGACGATAGT
TACCGGATAAGGCGCAGCGGTCGGGCTGAACGGGGGGTTCGTGCACACAGCCCAGCTTGGAGCGAACGAC
CTACACCGAACTGAGATACCTACAGCGTGAGCTATGAGAAAGCGCCACGCTTCCCGAAGGGAGAAAGGCG
GACAGGTATCCGGTAAGCGGCAGGGTCGGAACAGGAGAGCGCACGAGGGAGCTTCCAGGGGGAAACGCCT
GGTATCTTTATAGTCCTGTCGGGTTTCGCCACCTCTGACTTGAGCGTCGATTTTTGTGATGCTCGTCAGG
GGGGCGGAGCCTATGGAAAAACGCCAGCAACGCGGCCTTTTTACGGTTCCTGGCCTTTTGCTGGCCTTTT
GCTCACATGTTCTTTCCTGCGTTATCCCCTGATTCTGTGGATAACCGTATTACCGCCATGCATTAGTTAT
TAATAGTAATCAATTACGGGGTCATTAGTTCATAGCCCATATATGGAGTTCCGCGTTACATAACTTACGG
TAAATGGCCCGCCTGGCTGACCGCCCAACGACCCCCGCCCATTGACGTCAATAATGACGTATGTTCCCAT
AGTAACGCCAATAGGGACTTTCCATTGACGTCAATGGGTGGAGTATTTACGGTAAACTGCCCACTTGGCA
GTACATCAAGTGTATCATATGCCAAGTACGCCCCCTATTGACGTCAATGACGGTAAATGGCCCGCCTGGC
ATTATGCCCAGTACATGACCTTATGGGACTTTCCTACTTGGCAGTACATCTACGTATTAGTCATCGCTAT
TACCATGGTGATGCGGTTTTGGCAGTACATCAATGGGCGTGGATAGCGGTTTGACTCACGGGGATTTCCA
AGTCTCCACCCCATTGACGTCAATGGGAGTTTGTTTTGGCACCAAAATCAACGGGACTTTCCAAAATGTC
GTAACAACTCCGCCCCATTGACGCAAATGGGCGGTAGGCGTGTACGGTGGGAGGTCTATATAAGCAGAGC
TGGTTTAGTGAACCGTCAGATCCGCTAGCGCTACCGGACTCAGATCTCGAGGCCACCATGAAGATGGACA
AAAAGACTATAGTTTGGTTTAGAAGAGACCTAAGGATTGAGGATAATCCTGCATTAGCAGCAGCTGCTCA
CGAAGGATCTGTTTTTCCTGTCTTCATTTGGTGTCCTGAAGAAGAAGGACAGTTTTATCCTGGAAGAGCT
TCAAGATGGTGGATGAAACAATCACTTGCTCACTTATCTCAATCCTTGAAGGCTCTTGGATCTGACCTCA
CTTTAATCAAAACCCACAACACGATTTCAGCGATCTTGGATTGTATCCGCGTTACCGGTGCTACAAAAGT
CGTCTTTAACCACCTCTATGATCCTGTTTCGTTAGTTCGGGACCATACCGTAAAGGAGAAGCTGGTGGAA
CGTGGGATCTCTGTGCAAAGCTACAATGGAGATCTATTGTATGAACCGTGGGAGATATACTGCGAAAAGG
GCAAACCTTTTACGAGTTTCAATTCTTACTGGAAGAAATGCTTAGATATGTCGATTGAATCCGTTATGCT
TCCTCCTCCTTGGCGGTTGATGCCAATAACTGCAGCGGCTGAAGCGATTTGGGCGTGTTCGATTGAAGAA
CTAGGGCTGGAGAATGAGGCCGAGAAACCGAGCAATGCGTTGTTAACTAGAGCTTGGTCTCCAGGATGGA
GCAATGCTGATAAGTTACTAAATGAGTTCATCGAGAAGCAGTTGATAGATTATGCAAAGAACAGCAAGAA
AGTTGTTGGGAATTCTACTTCACTACTTTCTCCGTATCTCCATTTCGGGGAAATAAGCGTCAGACACGTT
TTCCAGTGTGCCCGGATGAAACAAATTATATGGGCAAGAGATAAGAACAGTGAAGGAGAAGAAAGTGCAG
ATCTTTTTCTTAGGGGAATCGGTTTAAGAGAGTATTCTCGGTATATATGTTTCAACTTCCCGTTTACTCA
CGAGCAATCGTTGTTGAGTCATCTTCGGTTTTTCCCTTGGGATGCTGATGTTGATAAGTTCAAGGCCTGG
AGACAAGGCAGGACCGGTTATCCGTTGGTGGATGCCGGAATGAGAGAGCTTTGGGCTACCGGATGGATGC
ATAACAGAATAAGAGTGATTGTTTCAAGCTTTGCTGTGAAGTTTCTTCTCCTTCCATGGAAATGGGGAAT
GAAGTATTTCTGGGATACACTTTTGGATGCTGATTTGGAATGTGACATCCTTGGCTGGCAGTATATCTCT
GGGAGTATCCCCGATGGCCACGAGCTTGATCGCTTGGACAATCCCGCGTTACAAGGCGCCAAATATGACC
CAGAAGGTGAGTACATAAGGCAATGGCTTCCCGAGCTTGCGAGATTGCCAACTGAATGGATCCATCATCC
ATGGGACGCTCCTTTAACCGTACTCAAAGCTTCTGGTGTGGAACTCGGAACAAACTATGCGAAACCCATT
GTAGACATCGACACAGCTCGTGAGCTACTAGCTAAAGCTATTTCAAGAACCCGTGGAGCACAGATCATGA
TCGGAGCAGCAGCCCGGGATCCACCGGTCGCCACCATGGTGAGCAAGGGCGAGGAGGATAACATGGCCAT
CATCAAGGAGTTCATGCGCTTCAAGGTGCACATGGAGGGCTCCGTGAACGGCCACGAGTTCGAGATCGAG
GGCGAGGGCGAGGGCCGCCCCTACGAGGGCACCCAGACCGCCAAGCTGAAGGTGACCAAGGGTGGCCCCC
TGCCCTTCGCCTGGGACATCCTGTCCCCTCAGTTCATGTACGGCTCCAAGGCCTACGTGAAGCACCCCGC
CGACATCCCCGACTACTTGAAGCTGTCCTTCCCCGAGGGCTTCAAGTGGGAGCGCGTGATGAACTTCGAG
GACGGCGGCGTGGTGACCGTGACCCAGGACTCCTCCCTGCAGGACGGCGAGTTCATCTACAAGGTGAAGC
TGCGCGGCACCAACTTCCCCTCCGACGGCCCCGTAATGCAGAAGAAGACCATGGGCTGGGAGGCCTCCTC
CGAGCGGATGTACCCCGAGGACGGCGCCCTGAAGGGCGAGATCAAGCAGAGGCTGAAGCTGAAGGACGGC
GGCCACTACGACGCTGAGGTCAAGACCACCTACAAGGCCAAGAAGCCCGTGCAGCTGCCCGGCGCCTACA
ACGTCAACATCAAGTTGGACATCACCTCCCACAACGAGGACTACACCATCGTGGAACAGTACGAACGCGC
CGAGGGCCGCCACTCCACCGGCGGCATGGACGAGCTGTACAAGATGGGCAGAGGCCGGGGAAGAGGCAGA
GGACGTGGTCGAGGACGTGGCAGGGGCAGAGGTAGAGGAAGGGGACGAGGACGCGGAAGAGGAAGAGGGC
GAGGCCGAGGCAGGGGACGCGGCCGAGGGCGAGGAAGAGGACGGGGTAGAGGGCGGGGACGTGGAAGGGG
AAGGGGACGGGGCAGGGGACGAGGCAGAGGCCGCGGACGTGGTAGAGGCAGATAAGCGGCCGCGACTCTA
GATCATAATCAGCCATACCACATTTGTAGAGGTTTTACTTGCTTTAAAAAACCTCCCACACCTCCCCCTG
AACCTGAAACATAAAATGAATGCAATTGTTGTTGTTAACTTGTTTATTGCAGCTTATAATGGTTACAAAT
AAAGCAATAGCATCACAAATTTCACAAATAAAGCATTTTTTTCACTGCATTCTAGTTGTGGTTTGTCCAA
ACTCATCAATGTATCTTAAGGCGTAAATTGTAAGCGTTAATATTTTGTTAAAATTCGCGTTAAATTTTTG
TTAAATCAGCTCATTTTTTAACCAATAGGCCGAAATCGGCAAAATCCCTTATAAATCAAAAGAATAGACC
GAGATAGGGT
[37 nt withheld, positions 6031-6067]
AAAGAACGTGGACTCCAACGTCAAAGG
[49 nt withheld, positions 6095-6143]
T
[91 nt withheld, positions 6145-6235]
G
[124 nt withheld, positions 6237-6360]
CAGGTGGCACTTTTCGGGGAAATGTGCGCGGAACCCCTATTTGTTT
