>Addgene plasmid #218919 | CRY2olig-GR | depositor full sequence | sequence record 427287 | CRY2olig-GR sequence 1237 bps
NNNNNNGCTNNNAGGTCCGCGGCCTCTGCCTCGTCCCCTGCCCCGTCCCCTTCCCCTTCCACGTCCCCGC
CCTCTACCCCGTCCTCTTCCTCGCCCTCGGCCGCGTCCCCTGCCTCGGCCTCGCCCTCTTCCTCTTCCGC
GTCCTCGTCCCCTTCCTCTACCTCTGCCCCTGCCACGTCCTCGACCACGTCCTCTGCCTCTTCCCCGGCC
TCTGCCCATCTTGTACAGCTCGTCCATGCCGCCGGTGGAGTGGCGGCCCTCGGCGCGTTCGTACTGTTCC
ACGATGGTGTAGTCCTCGTTGTGGGAGGTGATGTCCAACTTGATGTTGACGTTGTAGGCGCCGGGCAGCT
GCACGGGCTTCTTGGCCTTGTAGGTGGTCTTGACCTCAGCGTCGTAGTGGCCGCCGTCCTTCAGCTTCAG
CCTCTGCTTGATCTCGCCCTTCAGGGCGCCGTCCTCGGGGTACATCCGCTCGGAGGAGGCCTCCCAGCCC
ATGGTCTTCTTCTGCATTACGGGGCCGTCGGAGGGGAAGTTGGTGCCGCGCAGCTTCACCTTGTAGATGA
ACTCGCCGTCCTGCAGGGAGGAGTCCTGGGTCACGGTCACCACGCCGCCGTCCTCGAAGTTCATCACGCG
CTCCCACTTGAAGCCCTCGGGGAAGGACAGCTTCAAGTAGTCGGGGATGTCGGCGGGGTGCTTCACGTAG
GCCTTGGAGCCGTACATGAACTGAGGGGACAGGATGTCCCAGGCGAAGGGCAGGGGGCCACCCTTGGTCA
CCTTCAGCTTGGCGGTCTGGGTGCCCTCGTAGGGGCGGCCCTCGCCCTCGCCCTCGATCTCGAACTCGTG
GCCGTTCACGGAGCCCTCCATGTGCACCTTGAAGCGCATGAACTCCTTGATGATGGCCATGTTATCCTCC
TCGCCCTTGCTCACCATGGTGGCGACCGGTGGATCCCGGGCTGCTGCTCCGATCATGATCTGTGCTCCAC
GGGTTCTTGAAATAGCTTTAGCTAGTAGCTCACGAGCTGTGTCGATGTCTACAATGGGTTTCGCATAGTT
TGTTCCGAGTTCCACACCAAAAGCTTTGAGTACGGTTAAAGGACCGTCCCATGGATGATGGATCCATTCA
GTTGGCAATCTCGCAAGCTCGGGAAACCATTGCCTTAAGTACCCCCCTTCGGGGTCAAATTTGGGCGCCC
TTGTAACCGGGGATTGTCCAACCAATTAAACCCCGGGTCCTTCCGGG
